>Addgene plasmid #197315 | FGF14-Myc | addgene full sequence | sequence record 388154 | Addgene NGS Result
GAACAGGAGAGCGCACGAGGGAGCTTCCAGGGGGAAACGCCTGGTATCTTTATAGTCCTGTCGGGTTTCG
CCACCTCTGACTTGAGCGTCGATTTTTGTGATGCTCGTCAGGGGGGCGGAGCCTATGGAAAAACGCCAGC
AACGCGGCCTTTTTACGGTTCCTGGCCTTTTGCTGGCCTTTTGCTCACATGTTCTTTCCTGCGTTATCCC
CTGATTCTGTGGATAACCGTATTACCGCCTTTGAGTGAGCTGATACCGCTCGCCGCAGCCGAACGACCGA
GCGCAGCGAGTCAGTGAGCGAGGAAGCGGAAGAGCGCCCAATACGCAAACCGCCTCTCCCCGCGCGTTGG
CCGATTCATTAATGCAGCTGGCACGACAGGTTTCCCGACTGGAAAGCGGGCAGTGAGCGCAACGCAATTA
ATGTGAGTTAGCTCACTCATTAGGCACCCCAGGCTTTACACTTTATGCTCCCGGCTCGTATGTTGTGTGG
AATTGTGAGCGGATAACAATTTCACACAGGAAACAGCTATGACCATGATTACGCCAAGCGCGCAATTAAC
CCTCACTAAAGGGAACAAAAGCTGGGTACCGGGCCCAATGCATTGGCGCCGCGGCCGCGAATTAAAAAAC
CTCCCACACCTCCCCCTGAACCTGAAACATAAAATGAATGCAATTGTTGTTGTTAACTTGTTTATTGCAG
CTTATAATGGTTACAAATAAAGCAATAGCATCACAAATTTCACAAATAAAGCATTTTTTTCACTGCATTC
TAGTTGTGGTTTGTCCAAACTCATCAATGTATCTTATCATGTCTGGATCTACGTAATACGACTCACTATA
GTTCTAGAAGATCTCACTTACCTATTCGAGAGGCCTTGAATTCAAGTCCTCTTCAGAAATGAGCTTTTGC
TCCATGGTGAGGTCGCCCAAGCTCTCCATTTCATTCAAGTCCTCTTCAGAAATGAGCTTTTGCTCCATTT
CATTCAAGTCCTCTTCAGAAATGAGCTTTTGCTCCATTTCATTCAAGTCCTCTTCAGAAATGAGCTTTTG
CTCCATTTCATTCAAGTCCTCTTCAGAAATGAGCTTTTGCTCCATAGCTTTAAATCGATGGGATCCTGTT
GTCTTACTCTTGTTGACTGGTTTGCCTCCATTCATTATTGCAGACGCACTTGTGCTTTTACTTGGCGTCA
CCCCAGGCTTCGGGACCGTTTCCCCAACATCATGCAAAGATGGTTCTCGGTACATGGCAACTTCCAATGG
CTTGGGTAGAAAATGAGCTGCTGGTTTGGTTTTCTTTACTCTGTTCCCTTTCATAGCTTGCCCTTCCTTA
TTTAATCCCAAAAACCAGGCTCTACCAGATTCCTGTTGTCTGTACAACATGGATGAGTAGATTACATAAT
AATTTTCAAAAACAGATTCTTTAAACTTGCATTCAGGGGTAAAAAGTTCTGATGGGTAGAGGTAACCTTC
TCCATTCATGGCTATATACAACCCTGTTTTCACTCCCTGGATGGCAACAACACGTAGTCCCACTGGTATG
AGGTTGAAGAGTGTAGAATTAGTGCTGTCATCCTTGGTTCCATCGAGAGCTCCATCGGGGTGCATTTGCA
AGTAGTAGCCTTGCCTGCAATATAACCTGGTCACTATACCCTTGAGCTGGGGATCAGTTGGGTTCTTGTT
TTTCTTAAGACTCTTGCCACAAAGACACTGCAGCATATGCGTTCCTTTGCTGAAAATGTTCCAAAGAAAC
CACATTGATTTGGGCGAAAAGCAATCCAGCAGCTTAGACACCCTGAGAAAGAAGAGATCCTTGTGGTTGC
ATAATAATAATTTGAAATCAGTTCTCCTGAAGAGGGGCACCGGTTTTACCATGGTGGAGATCCTGCAAAA
AGAACAAGTAGCTTGTATTCTATAGTGTCACCTAAATCAAGCTTGCTCCGACGTCCCCAGGCAGAATGGC
GGTTCCCTAAACGAGCATTGCTTATATAGACCTCCCATTAGGCACGCCTACCGCCCATTTACGTCAATGG
AACGCCCATTTGCGTCATTGCCCCTCCCCATTGACGTCAATGGGGATGTACTTGGCAGCCATCGCGGGCC
ATTTACCGCCATTGACGTCAATGGGAGTACTGCCAATGTACCCTGGCGTACTTCCAATAGTAATGTACTT
GCCAAGTTACTATTAATAGATATTGATGTACTGCCAAGTGGGCCATTTACCGTCATTGACGTCAATAGGG
GGCGTGAGAACGGATATGAATGGGCAATGAGCCATCCCATTGACGTCAATGGTGGGTGGTCCTATTGACG
TCAATGGGCATTGAGCCAGGCGGGCCATTTACCGTAATTGACGTCAATGGGGGAGGCGCCATATACGTCA
ATAGGACCGCCCATATGACGTCAATAGGAAAGACCATATATAGAGACCATTGACGTCAATGGGGGAGTGG
CTATGGGCGGTATTAGGAAGCCCCATATATGGTATATGGGACCGCCCATTGGGAGGGGCTATCTACGTCA
ATAGGAAAACCCATATATGGAATACTATATGGCATAGGGCCAATACATAGTATTGAACCTGGCCAATAGC
CATATTGGCATAGGGCCATATTGGATATTGCCTATATATTGATCCTGGCATATAGCCAATATGGCCGCCA
TTATTGGCACCATGCCAATTCAATATGGCGGACTTGGCACAGGGCCAAGACCCCTCCTCAAACTTGGCAC
CGTGCCAAGTAGACCCCTCCCCAGTTGGCACAGTGCCAGGTCCGCCATATTGAATTGGCATGGTGCCAAG
TCCGCCATATTGAATTGGCTGGGGTCCAGATCCACCATATTGAATTGGCACGAGTCCATATACGCCATAT
TGAATTGGCACAGGTCCAGATCCACCATATTGAATTGGCATGAGTCCATATACGCCATATTGAATTGGCG
GTCGACTGGCGTAATAGCGAAGAGGCCCGCACCGATCGCCCTTCCCAACAGTTGCGCAGCCTGAATGGCG
AATGGG
[124 nt withheld, positions 3017-3140]
C
[91 nt withheld, positions 3142-3232]
A
[49 nt withheld, positions 3234-3282]
CCTTTGACGTTGGAGTCCACGTTCTTT
[37 nt withheld, positions 3310-3346]
ACCCTATCTCGGTCTATTCTTTTGATTTATAAGGGATTTTGCCGATTTCGGCCTATTGGTTAAAAAATGA
GCTGATTTAACAAAAATTTAACGCGAATTTTAACAAAATATTAACGCTTACAATTTAGGTGGCACTTTTC
GGGGAAATGTGCGCGGAACCCCTATTTGTTTATTTTTCTAAATACATTCAAATATGTATCCGCTCATGAG
ACAATAACCCTGATAAATGCTTCAATAATATTGAAAAAGGAAGAGTATGAGTATTCAACATTTCCGTGTC
GCCCTTATTCCCTTTTTTGCGGCATTTTGCCTTCCTGTTTTTGCTCACCCAGAAACGCTGGTGAAAGTAA
AAGATGCTGAAGATCAGTTGGGTGCACGAGTGGGTTACATCGAACTGGATCTCAACAGCGGTAAGATCCT
TGAGAGTTTTCGCCCCGAAGAACGTTTTCCAATGATGAGCACTTTTAAAGTTCTGCTATGTGGCGCGGTA
TTATCCCGTATTGACGCCGGGCAAGAGCAACTCGGTCGCCGCATACACTATTCTCAGAATGACTTGGTTG
AGTACTCACCAGTCACAGAAAAGCATCTTACGGATGGCATGACAGTAAGAGAATTATGCAGTGCTGCCAT
AACCATGAGTGATAACACTGCGGCCAACTTACTTCTGACAACGATCGGAGGACCGAAGGAGCTAACCGCT
TTTTTGCACAACATGGGGGATCATGTAACTCGCCTTGATCGTTGGGAACCGGAGCTGAATGAAGCCATAC
CAAACGACGAGCGTGACACCACGATGCCTGTAGCAATGGCAACAACGTTGCGCAAACTATTAACTGGCGA
ACTACTTACTCTAGCTTCCCGGCAACAATTAATAGACTGGATGGAGGCGGATAAAGTTGCAGGACCACTT
CTGCGCTCGGCCCTTCCGGCTGGCTGGTTTATTGCTGATAAATCTGGAGCCGGTGAGCGTGGGTCTCGCG
GTATCATTGCAGCACTGGGGCCAGATGGTAAGCCCTCCCGTATCGTAGTTATCTACACGACGGGGAGTCA
GGCAACTATGGATGAACGAAATAGACAGATCGCTGAGATAGGTGCCTCACTGATTAAGCATTGGTAACTG
TCAGACCAAGTTTACTCATATATACTTTAGATTGATTTAAAACTTCATTTTTAATTTAAAAGGATCTAGG
TGAAGATCCTTTTTGATAATCTCATGACCAAAATCCCTTAACGTGAGTTTTCGTTCCACTGAGCGTCAGA
CCCCGTAGAAAAGATCAAAGGATCTTCTTGAGATCCTTTTTTTCTGCGCGTAATCTGCTGCTTGCAAACA
AAAAAACCACCGCTACCAGCGGTGGTTTGTTTGCCGGATCAAGAGCTACCAACTCTTTTTCCGAAGGTAA
CTGGCTTCAGCAGAGCGCAGATACCAAATACTGTTCTTCTAGTGTAGCCGTAGTTAGGCCACCACTTCAA
GAACTCTGTAGCACCGCCTACATACCTCGCTCTGCTAATCCTGTTACCAGTGGCTGCTGCCAGTGGCGAT
AAGTCGTGTCTTACCGGGTTGGACTCAAGACGATAGTTACCGGATAAGGCGCAGCGGTCGGGCTGAACGG
GGGGTTCGTGCACACAGCCCAGCTTGGAGCGAACGACCTACACCGAACTGAGATACCTACAGCGTGAGCT
ATGAGAAAGCGCCACGCTTCCCGAAGGGAGAAAGGCGGACAGGTATCCGGTAAGCGGCAGGGTCG
Features (pLannotate 1.2.2; 20 found; start..end, strand, type, name):
    314..406     +  CDS            lacI (fragment): lac repressor; lacI; The lac repressor binds to the lac operator to inhibit transcription in E. coli. This inhibition can be relieved by adding lactose or isopropyl-β-D-thiogalactopyranoside (IPTG).
    419..440     +  protein_bind   CAP binding site: CAP binding activates transcription in the presence of cAMP. E. coli catabolite activator protein
    455..485     +  promoter       lac promoter: promoter for the E. coli lac operon
    493..509     +  protein_bind   lac operator: The lac repressor binds to the lac operator to inhibit transcription in E. coli. This inhibition can be relieved by adding lactose or isopropyl-β-D-thiogalactopyranoside (IPTG). lac repressor encoded by lacI
    554..572     +  promoter       T3 promoter: promoter for bacteriophage T3 RNA polymerase
    685..819     +  polyA_signal   SV40 poly(A) signal: SV40 polyadenylation signal
    824..841     +  promoter       T7 promoter (fragment): promoter for bacteriophage T7 RNA polymerase
    883..912     -  CDS            Myc: Myc (human c-Myc proto-oncogene) epitope tag
    946..975     -  CDS            Myc: Myc (human c-Myc proto-oncogene) epitope tag
    985..1014    -  CDS            Myc: Myc (human c-Myc proto-oncogene) epitope tag
   1024..1053    -  CDS            Myc: Myc (human c-Myc proto-oncogene) epitope tag
   1063..1092    -  CDS            Myc: Myc (human c-Myc proto-oncogene) epitope tag
   1117..1689    -  CDS            FGF14 (fragment): FGF14_HUMAN - Also known as FHF4. Experimental evidence at protein level: Swiss-Prot protein existence level 1. Probably involved in nervous system development and function. From Homo sapiens (Human).
   1909..1927    -  promoter       SP6 promoter: promoter for bacteriophage SP6 RNA polymerase
   1962..2939    -  promoter       CMV IE94 promoter: enhancer/promoter region of simian cytomegalovirus major immediate early transcription unit IE94
   2946..3012    +  CDS            lacZα (fragment): LacZα fragment of β-galactosidase; lacZ fragment
   3017..3445    +  rep_origin     f1 ori (sequence partly withheld): f1 bacteriophage origin of replication; arrow indicates direction of (+) strand synthesis
   3498..3602    +  promoter       AmpR promoter: bla
   3603..4463    +  CDS            AmpR: β-lactamase; bla; confers resistance to ampicillin, carbenicillin, and related antibiotics
   4634..131     +  rep_origin     ori (across the origin): high-copy-number ColE1/pMB1/pBR322/pUC origin of replication
