[The description below was written by a language model from this plasmid's Addgene catalogue record and pLannotate feature annotations shown in this document.]
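Description:
FGF14-Myc is a 5,091-nt mammalian expression plasmid carrying the mouse Fgf14 coding sequence, specifically the 1b isoform (FGF14-1b, also called FHF4), fused at its C terminus to a Myc epitope tag. The catalogue lists the backbone as unknown. The annotated features show that the cassette is driven by the simian cytomegalovirus IE94 enhancer/promoter, with an SP6 promoter between it and the insert. On the far side of the insert lie a T7 promoter fragment, an SV40 polyadenylation signal and a T3 promoter. The phage promoters could in principle support in vitro transcription, although the record does not mention that use.

The annotation software matched the coding region to human FGF14 as a fragment, which most likely reflects close sequence similarity to the reference entry, since the depositor records the species as mouse. Immediately downstream of FGF14 on the same strand are five annotated copies of the Myc epitope. The tag is therefore a multimerised Myc array rather than a single copy, which generally increases detection sensitivity with anti-Myc antibodies.

For propagation in E. coli the plasmid has a high-copy ColE1/pUC-type origin and a β-lactamase gene with its own promoter, giving ampicillin selection. An f1 origin is also present. The lacI and lacZα fragments, lac promoter/operator and CAP binding site are remnants of the parental cloning vector. No mammalian selection marker is annotated, so the plasmid appears suited to transient transfection.

The depositor describes it as a validated antigen plasmid for a monoclonal anti-FGF14/FHF4 antibody. It would typically be used to overexpress tagged FGF14 in cultured cells as a positive control for antibody specificity, with the Myc tag giving independent confirmation of expression.
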