Addgene plasmid #197315: FGF14-Myc
Purpose: Plasmid expressing an antigen targeting FGF14/FHF4
Depositing lab: Fernanda Laezza & David Ornitz. Depositing organization: Washington University in Saint Louis.
Backbone
  Vector backbone: Unknown
  Vector type: Mammalian Expression
Growth in bacteria
  Bacterial resistance: Ampicillin, 100 μg/mL
  Growth temperature: 37°C
  Growth strain: DH5alpha
  Copy number: Unknown
Gene/Insert
  Gene/Insert name: FGF14-1b
  Species: M. musculus (mouse)
  Entrez Gene: Fgf14 (a.k.a. FGF-14, FHF-4, Fgf1b, Fhf4, Tg(tetO-MAPT*P301L)4510Kha, mFHF-4(1B))
  Tag / fusion protein: Myc (C terminal on insert)
  Cloning method: Unknown
Terms and licenses: Academic/Nonprofit Terms; Industry Terms: Not Available to Industry
Depositor comments: This is a validated antigen plasmid of Anti-FGF14/FHF4 [N56/21R].
How to cite: FGF14-Myc was a gift from Fernanda Laezza & David Ornitz (Addgene plasmid # 197315 ; http://n2t.net/addgene:197315 ; RRID:Addgene_197315)
